Addgene plasmid #128149: Arf Q71L CFP
Purpose: Expression of Arf Q71L
Depositing lab: Jennifer Lippincott-Schwartz. Depositing organization: National Institute of Child Health and Human Development (NICHD). Publication: Dissection of COPI and Arf1 dynamics in vivo and role in Golgi membrane transport. Presley JF, Ward TH, Pfeifer AC, Siggia ED, Phair RD, Lippincott-Schwartz J. Nature. 2002 May 9;417(6885):187-93. doi: 10.1038/417187a. PubMed 12000962.
Backbone
  Vector backbone: pEGFP-N1
  Backbone manufacturer: Clontech
  Vector type: Mammalian Expression
Growth in bacteria
  Bacterial resistance: Kanamycin, 50 μg/mL
  Growth temperature: 37°C
  Growth strain: DH5alpha
  Copy number: Unknown
Gene/Insert
  Gene/Insert name: Arf1
  Species: H. sapiens (human)
  Mutation: Q71L
  Entrez Gene: ARF1 (a.k.a. PVNH8)
  Cloning method: Unknown
Resource information
  A portion of this plasmid was derived from a plasmid made by: Arf1[Q71L] cDNA from J. Donaldson.
Terms and licenses: Academic/Nonprofit Terms; Industry Terms: Not Available to Industry
How to cite: Arf Q71L CFP was a gift from Jennifer Lippincott-Schwartz (Addgene plasmid # 128149 ; http://n2t.net/addgene:128149 ; RRID:Addgene_128149)
