[The description below was written by a language model from this plasmid's Addgene catalogue record and pLannotate feature annotations shown in this document.]
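Description:
Arf Q71L CFP is a mammalian expression plasmid built on the Clontech pEGFP-N1 backbone, in which the fluorescent protein position is occupied by CFP rather than EGFP. The 5,261 nt sequence carries the human cytomegalovirus immediate early enhancer and promoter upstream of a remnant of the multiple cloning site. This is followed by the ARF1 coding sequence and, just downstream on the same strand, a mammalian codon-optimized cyan GFP variant. That layout is consistent with a C-terminal CFP fusion, as expected for an N1-type vector. The transcript ends at an SV40 polyadenylation signal. The catalogue lists the insert as human ARF1 with the Q71L substitution. The annotation tool matched it to the bovine Swiss-Prot entry, which probably reflects how conserved this small GTPase is, not a different source species. Q71L is generally known as a GTP-hydrolysis-deficient, constitutively active form of Arf1, although the record states the purpose only as expression of Arf Q71L.

In bacteria the plasmid is maintained through a high-copy ColE1/pUC-type origin and selected with kanamycin. The Tn5 NeoR/KanR gene sits behind tandem bacterial (bla) and SV40 early promoters and is terminated by the HSV TK polyadenylation signal, so the same cassette can also give G418 resistance in mammalian cells. An f1 origin is also present. The short large T antigen, ble and bGH poly(A) hits are fragmentary matches typical of this backbone and are not functional elements. ARF1 regulates coat protein recruitment and vesicle budding at the Golgi, and the associated publication examines COPI and Arf1 dynamics in living cells. The construct is therefore suited to live-cell fluorescence imaging of the GTP-locked Arf1 mutant on Golgi membranes.
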