Features (pLannotate 1.2.2; 15 found; start..end, strand, type, name):
     61..364     +  enhancer       CMV enhancer: human cytomegalovirus immediate early enhancer
    365..568     +  promoter       CMV promoter: human cytomegalovirus (CMV) immediate early promoter
    591..635     +  misc_feature   MCS (fragment): multiple cloning site
    652..1185    +  CDS            ARF1: ARF1_BOVIN - Experimental evidence at protein level: Swiss-Prot protein existence level 1. GTP-binding protein involved in protein trafficking among different compartments. Modulates vesicle budding and uncoating within the Golgi complex. Deactivation induces the redistribution of the entire Golgi complex to the endoplasmic reticulum, suggesting a crucial role in protein trafficking. In its GTP-bound form, its triggers the association with coat proteins with the Golgi membrane. The hydrolysis of ARF1-bound GTP, which is mediated by ARFGAPs proteins, is required for dissociation of coat protein
   1207..1926    +  CDS            CFP: cyan variant of GFP mammalian codon-optimized
   1943..2026    +  CDS            large T antigen (fragment): large T antigen from SV40 (simian virus 40)
   2049..2170    +  polyA_signal   SV40 poly(A) signal: SV40 polyadenylation signal
   2204..2632    -  rep_origin     f1 ori (sequence partly withheld): f1 bacteriophage origin of replication; arrow indicates direction of (+) strand synthesis
   2659..2763    +  promoter       AmpR promoter: bla
   2765..3122    +  promoter       SV40 promoter: SV40 enhancer and early promoter
   3157..3951    +  CDS            NeoR/KanR: aminoglycoside phosphotransferase from Tn5; aph(3')-II (or nptII); confers resistance to neomycin, kanamycin, and G418 (Geneticin®)
   3972..4124    +  CDS            ble (fragment): BLE_KLEPN - Experimental evidence at protein level: Swiss-Prot protein existence level 1. Binding protein with a strong affinity to the bleomycin family of antibiotics. Binds to CL990; an antimitotic-antibiotic compound. From Klebsiella pneumoniae.
   4183..4230    +  polyA_signal   HSV TK poly(A) signal: herpes simplex virus thymidine kinase polyadenylation signal (Cole and Stacy, 1985)
   4321..4337    -  polyA_signal   bGH poly(A) signal (fragment): bovine growth hormone polyadenylation signal
   4559..5147    +  rep_origin     ori: high-copy-number ColE1/pMB1/pBR322/pUC origin of replication
>Addgene plasmid #128149 | Arf Q71L CFP | addgene full sequence | sequence record 250035 | Addgene NGS Result
TAGTTATTAATAGTAATCAATTACGGGGTCATTAGTTCATAGCCCATATATGGAGTTCCGCGTTACATAA
CTTACGGTAAATGGCCCGCCTGGCTGACCGCCCAACGACCCCCGCCCATTGACGTCAATAATGACGTATG
TTCCCATAGTAACGCCAATAGGGACTTTCCATTGACGTCAATGGGTGGAGTATTTACGGTAAACTGCCCA
CTTGGCAGTACATCAAGTGTATCATATGCCAAGTACGCCCCCTATTGACGTCAATGACGGTAAATGGCCC
GCCTGGCATTATGCCCAGTACATGACCTTATGGGACTTTCCTACTTGGCAGTACATCTACGTATTAGTCA
TCGCTATTACCATGGTGATGCGGTTTTGGCAGTACATCAATGGGCGTGGATAGCGGTTTGACTCACGGGG
ATTTCCAAGTCTCCACCCCATTGACGTCAATGGGAGTTTGTTTTGGCACCAAAATCAACGGGACTTTCCA
AAATGTCGTAACAACTCCGCCCCATTGACGCAAATGGGCGGTAGGCGTGTACGGTGGGAGGTCTATATAA
GCAGAGCTGGTTTAGTGAACCGTCAGATCCGCTAGCGCTACCGGACTCAGATCTCGAGCTCAAGCTTCGA
ATTCTCCACCTGTCCACAAGCATGGGGAACATCTTCGCCAACCTCTTCAAGGGCCTTTTTGGCAAAAAAG
AAATGCGCATCCTCATGGTGGGCCTGGATGCTGCAGGGAAGACCACGATCCTCTACAAGCTTAAGCTGGG
TGAGATCGTGACCACCATTCCCACCATAGGCTTCAACGTGGAAACCGTGGAGTACAAGAACATCAGCTTC
ACTGTGTGGGACGTGGGTGGCCTGGACAAGATCCGGCCCCTGTGGCGCCACTACTTCCAGAACACACAAG
GCCTGATCTTCGTGGTGGACAGCAATGACAGAGAGCGTGTGAACGAGGCCCGTGAGGAGCTCATGAGGAT
GCTGGCCGAGGACGAGCTCCGGGATGCTGTCCTCCTGGTGTTCGCCAACAAGCAGGACCTCCCCAACGCC
ATGAATGCGGCCGAGATCACAGACAAGCTGGGGCTGCACTCACTACGCCACAGGAACTGGTACATTCAGG
CCACCTGCGCCACCAGCGGCGACGGGCTCTATGAAGGACTGGACTGGCTGTCCAATCAGCTCCGGAAGGA
TCCACCGGTCGCCACCATGGTGAGCAAGGGCGAGGAGCTGTTCACCGGGGTGGTGCCCATCCTGGTCGAG
CTGGACGGCGACGTAAACGGCCACAGGTTCAGCGTGTCCGGCGAGGGCGAGGGCGATGCCACCTACGGCA
AGCTGACCCTGAAGTTCATCTGCACCACCGGCAAGCTGCCCGTGCCCTGGCCCACCCTCGTGACCACCCT
GACCTGGGGCGTGCAGTGCTTCAGCCGCTACCCCGACCACATGAAGCAGCACGACTTCTTCAAGTCCGCC
ATGCCCGAAGGCTACGTCCAGGAGCGTACCATCTTCTTCAAGGACGACGGCAACTACAAGACCCGCGCCG
AGGTGAAGTTCGAGGGCGACACCCTGGTGAACCGCATCGAGCTGAAGGGCATCGACTTCAAGGAGGACGG
CAACATCCTGGGGCACAAGCTGGAGTACAACTACATCAGCCACAACGTCTATATCACCGCCGACAAGCAG
AAGAACGGCATCAAGGCCCACTTCAAGATCCGCCACAACATCGAGGACGGCAGCGTGCAGCTCGCCGACC
ACTACCAGCAGAACACCCCCATCGGCGACGGCCCCGTGCTGCTGCCCGACAACCACTACCTGAGCACCCA
GTCCGCCCTGAGCAAAGACCCCAACGAGAAGCGCGATCACATGGTCCTGCTGGAGTTCGTGACCGCCGCC
GGGATCACTCTCGGCATGGACGAGCTGTACAAGTAAAGCGGCCGCGACTCTAGATCATAATCAGCCATAC
CACATTTGTAGAGGTTTTACTTGCTTTAAAAAACCTCCCACACCTCCCCCTGAACCTGAAACATAAAATG
AATGCAATTGTTGTTGTTAACTTGTTTATTGCAGCTTATAATGGTTACAAATAAAGCAATAGCATCACAA
ATTTCACAAATAAAGCATTTTTTTCACTGCATTCTAGTTGTGGTTTGTCCAAACTCATCAATGTATCTTA
AGGCGTAAATTGTAAGCGTTAATATTTTGTTAAAATTCGCGTTAAATTTTTGTTAAATCAGCTCATTTTT
TAACCAATAGGCCGAAATCGGCAAAATCCCTTATAAATCAAAAGAATAGACCGAGATAGGGT
[37 nt withheld, positions 2303-2339]
AAAGAACGTGGACTCCAACGTCAAAGG
[49 nt withheld, positions 2367-2415]
T
[91 nt withheld, positions 2417-2507]
G
[124 nt withheld, positions 2509-2632]
CAGGTGGCACTTTTCGGGGAAATGTGCGCGGAACCCCTATTTGTTTATTTTTCTAAATACATTCAAATAT
GTATCCGCTCATGAGACAATAACCCTGATAAATGCTTCAATAATATTGAAAAAGGAAGAGTCCTGAGGCG
GAAAGAACCAGCTGTGGAATGTGTGTCAGTTAGGGTGTGGAAAGTCCCCAGGCTCCCCAGCAGGCAGAAG
TATGCAAAGCATGCATCTCAATTAGTCAGCAACCAGGTGTGGAAAGTCCCCAGGCTCCCCAGCAGGCAGA
AGTATGCAAAGCATGCATCTCAATTAGTCAGCAACCATAGTCCCGCCCCTAACTCCGCCCATCCCGCCCC
TAACTCCGCCCAGTTCCGCCCATTCTCCGCCCCATGGCTGACTAATTTTTTTTATTTATGCAGAGGCCGA
GGCCGCCTCGGCCTCTGAGCTATTCCAGAAGTAGTGAGGAGGCTTTTTTGGAGGCCTAGGCTTTTGCAAA
GATCGATCAAGAGACAGGATGAGGATCGTTTCGCATGATTGAACAAGATGGATTGCACGCAGGTTCTCCG
GCCGCTTGGGTGGAGAGGCTATTCGGCTATGACTGGGCACAACAGACAATCGGCTGCTCTGATGCCGCCG
TGTTCCGGCTGTCAGCGCAGGGGCGCCCGGTTCTTTTTGTCAAGACCGACCTGTCCGGTGCCCTGAATGA
ACTGCAAGACGAGGCAGCGCGGCTATCGTGGCTGGCCACGACGGGCGTTCCTTGCGCAGCTGTGCTCGAC
GTTGTCACTGAAGCGGGAAGGGACTGGCTGCTATTGGGCGAAGTGCCGGGGCAGGATCTCCTGTCATCTC
ACCTTGCTCCTGCCGAGAAAGTATCCATCATGGCTGATGCAATGCGGCGGCTGCATACGCTTGATCCGGC
TACCTGCCCATTCGACCACCAAGCGAAACATCGCATCGAGCGAGCACGTACTCGGATGGAAGCCGGTCTT
GTCGATCAGGATGATCTGGACGAAGAGCATCAGGGGCTCGCGCCAGCCGAACTGTTCGCCAGGCTCAAGG
CGAGCATGCCCGACGGCGAGGATCTCGTCGTGACCCATGGCGATGCCTGCTTGCCGAATATCATGGTGGA
AAATGGCCGCTTTTCTGGATTCATCGACTGTGGCCGGCTGGGTGTGGCGGACCGCTATCAGGACATAGCG
TTGGCTACCCGTGATATTGCTGAAGAGCTTGGCGGCGAATGGGCTGACCGCTTCCTCGTGCTTTACGGTA
TCGCCGCTCCCGATTCGCAGCGCATCGCCTTCTATCGCCTTCTTGACGAGTTCTTCTGAGCGGGACTCTG
GGGTTCGAAATGACCGACCAAGCGACGCCCAACCTGCCATCACGAGATTTCGATTCCACCGCCGCCTTCT
ATGAAAGGTTGGGCTTCGGAATCGTTTTCCGGGACGCCGGCTGGATGATCCTCCAGCGCGGGGATCTCAT
GCTGGAGTTCTTCGCCCACCCTAGGGGGAGGCTAACTGAAACACGGAAGGAGACAATACCGGAAGGAACC
CGCGCTATGACGGCAATAAAAAGACAGAATAAAACGCACGGTGTTGGGTCGTTTGTTCATAAACGCGGGG
TTCGGTCCCAGGGCTGGCACTCTGTCGATACCCCACCGAGACCCCATTGGGGCCAATACGCCCGCGTTTC
TTCCTTTTCCCCACCCCACCCCCCAAGTTCGGGTGAAGGCCCAGGGCTCGCAGCCAACGTCGGGGCGGCA
GGCCCTGCCATAGCCTCAGGTTACTCATATATACTTTAGATTGATTTAAAACTTCATTTTTAATTTAAAA
GGATCTAGGTGAAGATCCTTTTTGATAATCTCATGACCAAAATCCCTTAACGTGAGTTTTCGTTCCACTG
AGCGTCAGACCCCGTAGAAAAGATCAAAGGATCTTCTTGAGATCCTTTTTTTCTGCGCGTAATCTGCTGC
TTGCAAACAAAAAAACCACCGCTACCAGCGGTGGTTTGTTTGCCGGATCAAGAGCTACCAACTCTTTTTC
CGAAGGTAACTGGCTTCAGCAGAGCGCAGATACCAAATACTGTTCTTCTAGTGTAGCCGTAGTTAGGCCA
CCACTTCAAGAACTCTGTAGCACCGCCTACATACCTCGCTCTGCTAATCCTGTTACCAGTGGCTGCTGCC
AGTGGCGATAAGTCGTGTCTTACCGGGTTGGACTCAAGACGATAGTTACCGGATAAGGCGCAGCGGTCGG
GCTGAACGGGGGGTTCGTGCACACAGCCCAGCTTGGAGCGAACGACCTACACCGAACTGAGATACCTACA
GCGTGAGCTATGAGAAAGCGCCACGCTTCCCGAAGGGAGAAAGGCGGACAGGTATCCGGTAAGCGGCAGG
GTCGGAACAGGAGAGCGCACGAGGGAGCTTCCAGGGGGAAACGCCTGGTATCTTTATAGTCCTGTCGGGT
TTCGCCACCTCTGACTTGAGCGTCGATTTTTGTGATGCTCGTCAGGGGGGCGGAGCCTATGGAAAAACGC
CAGCAACGCGGCCTTTTTACGGTTCCTGGCCTTTTGCTGGCCTTTTGCTCACATGTTCTTTCCTGCGTTA
TCCCCTGATTCTGTGGATAACCGTATTACCGCCATGCAT
